>Addgene plasmid #57723 | Dendra2-H1-10 | addgene full sequence | sequence record 183173 | Addgene NGS Result
CGTTACATAACTTACGGTAAATGGCCCGCCTGGCTGACCGCCCAACGACCCCCGCCCATTGACGTCAATA
ATGACGTATGTTCCCATAGTAACGCCAATAGGGACTTTCCATTGACGTCAATGGGTGGAGTATTTACGGT
AAACTGCCCACTTGGCAGTACATCAAGTGTATCATATGCCAAGTACGCCCCCTATTGACGTCAATGACGG
TAAATGGCCCGCCTGGCATTATGCCCAGTACATGACCTTATGGGACTTTCCTACTTGGCAGTACATCTAC
GTATTAGTCATCGCTATTACCATGGTGATGCGGTTTTGGCAGTACATCAATGGGCGTGGATAGCGGTTTG
ACTCACGGGGATTTCCAAGTCTCCACCCCATTGACGTCAATGGGAGTTTGTTTTGGCACCAAAATCAACG
GGACTTTCCAAAATGTCGTAACAACTCCGCCCCATTGACGCAAATGGGCGGTAGGCGTGTACGGTGGGAG
GTCTATATAAGCAGAGCTGGTTTAGTGAACCGTCAGATCCGCTAGCCGCCACCATGACCGAGAACTCCAC
CTCCGCCCCGGCGGCGAAGCCCAAACGGGCCAAGGCTTCCAAGAAGTCCACGGACCACCCCAAGTATTCA
GACATGATCGTGGCTGCTATCCAGGCAGAGAAGAACCGTGCCGGCTCCTCGCGCCAGTCCATCCAAAAGT
ATATCAAGAGCCACTACAAGGTGGGTGAGAACGCCGACTCCCAGATCAAGTTGTCCATCAAGCGCCTAGT
GACCACCGGTGTTCTCAAGCAAACCAAAGGGGTGGGCGCCTCGGGGTCCTTCAGGCTGGCCAAGGGCGAT
GAGCCCAAAAGGTCGGTGGCTTTCAAGAAGACCAAGAAGGAAGTCAAGAAAGTGGCCACTCCAAAGAAGG
CAGCCAAGCCCAAGAAGGCTGCCTCCAAAGCCCCAAGCAAGAAACCCAAAGCCACCCCTGTCAAGAAGGC
CAAGAAGAAGCCGGCTGCCACGCCCAAGAAAGCCAAAAAGCCCAAGGTTGTCAAAGTCAAACCAGTCAAG
GCCTCCAAACCCAAGAAGGCCAAAACCGTGAAGCCCAAAGCCAAGTCGAGTGCCAAGAGGGGGAGCAAGA
AGAAGTCGGGAAGCACGGATCCACCGGTCGCCACCATGAACACCCCGGGAATTAACCTGATCAAGGAGGA
CATGCGCGTGAAGGTGCACATGGAGGGCAACGTGAACGGCCACGCCTTCGTGATCGAGGGCGAGGGCAAG
GGCAAGCCCTACGAGGGCACCCAGACCGCCAACCTGACCGTGAAGGAGGGCGCCCCCCTGCCCTTCAGCT
ACGACATCCTGACCACCGCCGTGCACTACGGCAACCGGGTGTTCACCAAGTACCCCGAGGACATCCCCGA
CTACTTCAAGCAGAGCTTCCCCGAGGGCTACAGCTGGGAGCGCACCATGACCTTCGAGGACAAGGGCATC
TGCACCATCCGCAGCGACATCAGCCTGGAGGGCGACTGCTTCTTCCAGAACGTGCGCTTCAAGGGCACCA
ACTTCCCCCCCAACGGCCCCGTGATGCAGAAGAAGACCCTGAAGTGGGAGCCCAGCACCGAGAAGCTGCA
CGTGCGCGACGGCCTGCTGGTGGGCAACATCAACATGGCCCTGCTGCTGGAGGGCGGCGGCCACTACCTG
TGCGACTTCAAGACCACCTACAAGGCCAAGAAGGTGGTGCAGCTGCCCGACGCCCACTTCGTGGACCACC
GCATCGAGATCCTGGGCAACGACAGCGACTACAACAAGGTGAAGCTGTACGAGCACGCCGTGGCCCGCTA
CAGCCCCCTGCCCAGCCAGGTGTGGTAAGCGGCCGCGACTCTAGATCATAATCAGCCATACCACATTTGT
AGAGGTTTTACTTGCTTTAAAAAACCTCCCACACCTCCCCCTGAACCTGAAACATAAAATGAATGCAATT
GTTGTTGTTAACTTGTTTATTGCAGCTTATAATGGTTACAAATAAAGCAATAGCATCACAAATTTCACAA
ATAAAGCATTTTTTTCACTGCATTCTAGTTGTGGTTTGTCCAAACTCATCAATGTATCTTAAGGCGTAAA
TTGTAAGCGTTAATATTTTGTTAAAATTCGCGTTAAATTTTTGTTAAATCAGCTCATTTTTTAACCAATA
GGCCGAAATCGGCAAAATCCCTTATAAATCAAAAGAATAGACCGAGATAGGGT
[37 nt withheld, positions 2224-2260]
AAAGAACGTGGACTCCAACGTCAAAGG
[49 nt withheld, positions 2288-2336]
T
[91 nt withheld, positions 2338-2428]
G
[124 nt withheld, positions 2430-2553]
CAGGTGGCACTTTTCGGGGAAATGTGCGCGGAACCCCTATTTGTTTATTTTTCTAAATACATTCAAATAT
GTATCCGCTCATGAGACAATAACCCTGATAAATGCTTCAATAATATTGAAAAAGGAAGAGTCCTGAGGCG
GAAAGAACCAGCTGTGGAATGTGTGTCAGTTAGGGTGTGGAAAGTCCCCAGGCTCCCCAGCAGGCAGAAG
TATGCAAAGCATGCATCTCAATTAGTCAGCAACCAGGTGTGGAAAGTCCCCAGGCTCCCCAGCAGGCAGA
AGTATGCAAAGCATGCATCTCAATTAGTCAGCAACCATAGTCCCGCCCCTAACTCCGCCCATCCCGCCCC
TAACTCCGCCCAGTTCCGCCCATTCTCCGCCCCATGGCTGACTAATTTTTTTTATTTATGCAGAGGCCGA
GGCCGCCTCGGCCTCTGAGCTATTCCAGAAGTAGTGAGGAGGCTTTTTTGGAGGCCTAGGCTTTTGCAAA
GATCGATCAAGAGACAGGATGAGGATCGTTTCGCATGATTGAACAAGATGGATTGCACGCAGGTTCTCCG
GCCGCTTGGGTGGAGAGGCTATTCGGCTATGACTGGGCACAACAGACAATCGGCTGCTCTGATGCCGCCG
TGTTCCGGCTGTCAGCGCAGGGGCGCCCGGTTCTTTTTGTCAAGACCGACCTGTCCGGTGCCCTGAATGA
ACTGCAAGACGAGGCAGCGCGGCTATCGTGGCTGGCCACGACGGGCGTTCCTTGCGCAGCTGTGCTCGAC
GTTGTCACTGAAGCGGGAAGGGACTGGCTGCTATTGGGCGAAGTGCCGGGGCAGGATCTCCTGTCATCTC
ACCTTGCTCCTGCCGAGAAAGTATCCATCATGGCTGATGCAATGCGGCGGCTGCATACGCTTGATCCGGC
TACCTGCCCATTCGACCACCAAGCGAAACATCGCATCGAGCGAGCACGTACTCGGATGGAAGCCGGTCTT
GTCGATCAGGATGATCTGGACGAAGAGCATCAGGGGCTCGCGCCAGCCGAACTGTTCGCCAGGCTCAAGG
CGAGCATGCCCGACGGCGAGGATCTCGTCGTGACCCATGGCGATGCCTGCTTGCCGAATATCATGGTGGA
AAATGGCCGCTTTTCTGGATTCATCGACTGTGGCCGGCTGGGTGTGGCGGACCGCTATCAGGACATAGCG
TTGGCTACCCGTGATATTGCTGAAGAGCTTGGCGGCGAATGGGCTGACCGCTTCCTCGTGCTTTACGGTA
TCGCCGCTCCCGATTCGCAGCGCATCGCCTTCTATCGCCTTCTTGACGAGTTCTTCTGAGCGGGACTCTG
GGGTTCGAAATGACCGACCAAGCGACGCCCAACCTGCCATCACGAGATTTCGATTCCACCGCCGCCTTCT
ATGAAAGGTTGGGCTTCGGAATCGTTTTCCGGGACGCCGGCTGGATGATCCTCCAGCGCGGGGATCTCAT
GCTGGAGTTCTTCGCCCACCCTAGGGGGAGGCTAACTGAAACACGGAAGGAGACAATACCGGAAGGAACC
CGCGCTATGACGGCAATAAAAAGACAGAATAAAACGCACGGTGTTGGGTCGTTTGTTCATAAACGCGGGG
TTCGGTCCCAGGGCTGGCACTCTGTCGATACCCCACCGAGACCCCATTGGGGCCAATACGCCCGCGTTTC
TTCCTTTTCCCCACCCCACCCCCCAAGTTCGGGTGAAGGCCCAGGGCTCGCAGCCAACGTCGGGGCGGCA
GGCCCTGCCATAGCCTCAGGTTACTCATATATACTTTAGATTGATTTAAAACTTCATTTTTAATTTAAAA
GGATCTAGGTGAAGATCCTTTTTGATAATCTCATGACCAAAATCCCTTAACGTGAGTTTTCGTTCCACTG
AGCGTCAGACCCCGTAGAAAAGATCAAAGGATCTTCTTGAGATCCTTTTTTTCTGCGCGTAATCTGCTGC
TTGCAAACAAAAAAACCACCGCTACCAGCGGTGGTTTGTTTGCCGGATCAAGAGCTACCAACTCTTTTTC
CGAAGGTAACTGGCTTCAGCAGAGCGCAGATACCAAATACTGTTCTTCTAGTGTAGCCGTAGTTAGGCCA
CCACTTCAAGAACTCTGTAGCACCGCCTACATACCTCGCTCTGCTAATCCTGTTACCAGTGGCTGCTGCC
AGTGGCGATAAGTCGTGTCTTACCGGGTTGGACTCAAGACGATAGTTACCGGATAAGGCGCAGCGGTCGG
GCTGAACGGGGGGTTCGTGCACACAGCCCAGCTTGGAGCGAACGACCTACACCGAACTGAGATACCTACA
GCGTGAGCTATGAGAAAGCGCCACGCTTCCCGAAGGGAGAAAGGCGGACAGGTATCCGGTAAGCGGCAGG
GTCGGAACAGGAGAGCGCACGAGGGAGCTTCCAGGGGGAAACGCCTGGTATCTTTATAGTCCTGTCGGGT
TTCGCCACCTCTGACTTGAGCGTCGATTTTTGTGATGCTCGTCAGGGGGGCGGAGCCTATGGAAAAACGC
CAGCAACGCGGCCTTTTTACGGTTCCTGGCCTTTTGCTGGCCTTTTGCTCACATGTTCTTTCCTGCGTTA
TCCCCTGATTCTGTGGATAACCGTATTACCGCCATGCATTAGTTATTAATAGTAATCAATTACGGGGTCA
TTAGTTCATAGCCCATATATGGAGTTCCG
Features (pLannotate 1.2.2; 15 found; start..end, strand, type, name):
      1..304     +  enhancer       CMV enhancer: human cytomegalovirus immediate early enhancer
    305..508     +  promoter       CMV promoter: human cytomegalovirus (CMV) immediate early promoter
    544..1125    +  CDS            H1-0: H10_HUMAN - Also known as H1F0 H1FV. Experimental evidence at protein level: Swiss-Prot protein existence level 1. Histones H1 are necessary for the condensation of nucleosome chains into higher-order structures. The histones H1.0 are found in cells that are in terminal stages of differentiation or that have low rates of cell division. From Homo sapiens (Human).
   1156..1848    +  CDS            Dendra2: monomeric photoswitchable green-to-red fluorescent protein from Dendronephthya mammalian codon-optimized
   1864..1947    +  CDS            large T antigen (fragment): large T antigen from SV40 (simian virus 40)
   1970..2091    +  polyA_signal   SV40 poly(A) signal: SV40 polyadenylation signal
   2125..2553    -  rep_origin     f1 ori (sequence partly withheld): f1 bacteriophage origin of replication; arrow indicates direction of (+) strand synthesis
   2580..2684    +  promoter       AmpR promoter: bla
   2686..3043    +  promoter       SV40 promoter: SV40 enhancer and early promoter
   3078..3872    +  CDS            NeoR/KanR: aminoglycoside phosphotransferase from Tn5; aph(3')-II (or nptII); confers resistance to neomycin, kanamycin, and G418 (Geneticin®)
   3893..4045    +  CDS            ble (fragment): BLE_KLEPN - Experimental evidence at protein level: Swiss-Prot protein existence level 1. Binding protein with a strong affinity to the bleomycin family of antibiotics. Binds to CL990; an antimitotic-antibiotic compound. From Klebsiella pneumoniae.
   4104..4151    +  polyA_signal   HSV TK poly(A) signal: herpes simplex virus thymidine kinase polyadenylation signal (Cole and Stacy, 1985)
   4242..4258    -  polyA_signal   bGH poly(A) signal (fragment): bovine growth hormone polyadenylation signal
   4480..5068    +  rep_origin     ori: high-copy-number ColE1/pMB1/pBR322/pUC origin of replication
   5183..5242    +  enhancer       CMV enhancer (fragment): human cytomegalovirus immediate early enhancer
