[The description below was written by a language model from this plasmid's Addgene catalogue record and pLannotate feature annotations shown in this document.]
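Description:
Dendra2-H1-10 is a mammalian expression plasmid that produces the linker histone H1.0 fused to the photoconvertible fluorescent protein Dendra2, for labelling chromatin in the nucleus. The backbone is a Dendra2 vector in which the CMV immediate-early enhancer and promoter drive the fusion and an SV40 polyadenylation signal terminates the transcript. In the feature table the H1-0 coding sequence lies directly downstream of the promoter, followed after a short gap by the mammalian codon-optimised Dendra2 coding sequence, so Dendra2 sits at the C-terminus of the histone; the "10" in the name may refer to the length of that linker, though the record does not say so. The catalogue gives the insert as mouse H1f0. The automated annotation matched it to the human H1.0 protein, which most likely reflects conservation between orthologues rather than a different insert.

The plasmid replicates in bacteria from a high-copy ColE1/pUC-type origin and also carries an f1 origin for single-stranded DNA production. A single NeoR/KanR (Tn5 aminoglycoside phosphotransferase) gene serves both hosts. A bacterial promoter gives kanamycin resistance in E. coli, and the SV40 early promoter with an HSV TK polyadenylation signal gives G418 selection of stably transfected mammalian cells. The short large T antigen, ble and bGH fragments in the table look like backbone remnants rather than functional units.

Dendra2 is monomeric and switches from green to red fluorescence, consistent with the recorded excitation/emission pairs of 490/507 and 553/573 nm. The construct therefore suits live-cell imaging of histone localisation. Photoconversion should also allow a selected pool of H1 or selected nuclei to be marked and followed over time, although the record itself lists only localisation and spectral properties.
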