Addgene plasmid #57723: Dendra2-H1-10
Purpose: Localization: Nucleus/Histones, Excitation: 490 / 553, Emission: 507 / 573
Depositing lab: Michael Davidson. Depositing organization: Florida State University, Tallahassee.
Backbone
  Vector backbone: Dendra2
  Backbone size w/o insert (bp): 4750
  Vector type: Mammalian Expression
  Selectable markers: Neomycin (select with G418)
Growth in bacteria
  Bacterial resistance: Kanamycin, 50 μg/mL
  Growth temperature: 37°C
  Growth strain: DH5alpha
  Copy number: High Copy
Gene/Insert
  Gene/Insert name: H1 (alt names: Mouse Histone H1; NM_008197.3)
  Species: M. musculus (mouse)
  Entrez Gene: H1f0 (a.k.a. D130017D06Rik, H1(0), H1-0, H1fv)
  Promoter: CMV
  Tag / fusion protein: Dendra2
  Cloning method: Unknown
  Sequencing primers: 5′ CMV-F; 3′ SV40pA-R
Terms and licenses: Academic/Nonprofit Terms; Industry Terms
Depositor comments: M. musculus (mouse) Histone H1. Excitation = 490 / 553; Emission = 507 / 573
How to cite: Dendra2-H1-10 was a gift from Michael Davidson (Addgene plasmid # 57723 ; http://n2t.net/addgene:57723 ; RRID:Addgene_57723)
