>Addgene plasmid #57723 | Dendra2-H1-10 | depositor partial sequence | sequence record 88877 | insert sequence
CGTCAGATCCGCTAGCCGCCACCATGACCGAGAACTCCACCTCCGCCCCGGCGGCGAAGCCCAAACGGGC
CAAGGCTTCCAAGAAGTCCACGGACCACCCCAAGTATTCAGACATGATCGTGGCTGCTATCCAGGCAGAG
AAGAACCGTGCCGGCTCCTCGCGCCAGTCCATCCAAAAGTATATCAAGAGCCACTACAAGGTGGGTGAGA
ACGCCGACTCCCAGATCAAGTTGTCCATCAAGCGCCTAGTGACCACCGGTGTTCTCAAGCAAACCAAAGG
GGTGGGCGCCTCGGGGTCCTTCAGGCTGGCCAAGGGCGATGAGCCCAAAAGGTCGGTGGCTTTCAAGAAG
ACCAAGAAGGAAGTCAAGAAAGTGGCCACTCCAAAGAAGGCAGCCAAGCCCAAGAAGGCTGCCTCCAAAG
CCCCAAGCAAGAAACCCAAAGCCACCCCTGTCAAGAAGGCCAAGAAGAAGCCGGCTGCCACGCCCAAGAA
AGCCAAAAAGCCCAAGGTTGTCAAAGTCAAACCAGTCAAGGCCTCCAAACCCAAGAAGGCCAAAACCGTG
AAGCCCAAAGCCAAGTCGAGTGCCAAGAGGGGGAGCAAGAAGAAGTCGGGAAGCACGGATCCACCGGTCG
CCACCATGAACACCCCGGGAATTAACCTGATCAAGGAGGACATGCGCGTGAAGGTGCACATGGAGGGCAA
CGTGAACGGCCACGCCTTCGTGATCGAGGGCGAGGGCAAGGGCAAGCCCTACGAGGGCACCCAGACCGCC
AACCTGACCGTGAAGGAGGGCGCCCCCCTGCCCTTCAGCTACGACATCCTGACCACCGCCGTGCACTACG
GCAACCGGGTGTTCACCAAGTACCCCGAGGACATCCCCGACTACTTCAAGCAGAGCTTCCCCGAGGGCTA
CAGCTGGGAGCGCACCATGACCTTCGAGGACAAGGGCATCTGCACCATCCGCAGCGACATCAGCCTGGAG
GGCGACTGCTTCTTCCAGAACGTGCGCTTCAAGGGCACCAACTTCCCCCCCAACGGCCCCGTGATGCAGA
AGAAGACCCTGAAGTGGGAGCCCAGCACCGAGAAGCTGCACGTGCGCGACGGCCTGCTGGTGGGCAACAT
CAACATGGCCCTGCTGCTGGAGGGCGGCGGCCACTACCTGTGCGACTTCAAGACCACCTACAAGGCCAAG
AAGGTGGTGCAGCTGCCCGACGCCCACTTCGTGGACCACCGCATCGAGATCCTGGGCAACGACAGCGACT
ACAACAAGGTGAAGCTGTACGAGCACGCCGTGGCCCGCTACAGCCCCCTGCCCAGCCAGGTGTGGTAAGC
GGCCGCGACTCTAGATCATAATCAGCCATACC
